Addgene plasmid #234632: AiP14909 - pAAV-ExE0582m-minBG-iCre(R297T)-BGHpA
Purpose: ExE0582m is an enhancer sequence, designed to drive AAV-mediated transgene expression in specific populations of brain cells
Depositing lab: Jonathan Ting. Depositing organization: Allen Institute. Publication: A suite of enhancer AAVs and transgenic mouse lines for genetic access to cortical cell types. Ben-Simon Y, Hooper M, Narayan S, Daigle TL, Dwivedi D, Way SW, Oster A, Stafford DA, Mich JK, Taormina MJ, Martinez RA, Opitz-Araya X, Roth JR, Alexander JR, Allen S, Amster A, Arbuckle J, Ayala A, Baker PM, Bakken TE, Barcelli T, Barta S, Bendrick J, Bertagnolli D, Bielstein C, Bishwakarma P, Bowlus J, Boyer G, Brouner K, Casian B, Casper T, Chakka AB, Chakrabarty R, Chance RK, Chavan S, Clark M, Colbert K, Collman F, Daniel S, Departee M, DiValentin P, Donadio N, Dotson N, Egdorf T, Fliss T, Gabitto M, Garcia J, Gary A, Gasperini M, Gloe J, Goldy J, Gore BB, Graybuck L, Greisman N, Haeseleer F, Halterman C, Haradon Z, Hastings SD, Helback O, Ho W, Hockemeyer D, Huang C, Huff S, Hunker A, Johansen N, Jones D, Juneau Z, Kalmbach B, Kannan M, Khem S, Kussick E, Kutsal R, Larsen R, Lee C, Lee AY, Leibly M, Lenz GH, Li S, Liang E, Lusk N, Madigan Z, Malloy J, Malone J, McCue R, Melchor J, Mollenkopf T, Moosman S, Morin E, Newman D, Ng L, Ngo K, Omstead V, Otto S, Oyama A, Pena N, Pham T, Phillips E, Pom CA, Potekhina L, Ransford S, Ray PL, Rette D, Reynoldson C, Rimorin C, Rocha D, Ruiz A, Sanchez REA, Sawyer L, Sedeno-Cortes A, Sevigny JP, Shapovalova N, Shepard N, Shulga L, Sigler AR, Siverts L, Soliman S, Somasundaram S, Staats B, Stewart K, Szelenyi E, Tieu M, Trader C, Tran A, van Velthoven CTJ, Walker M, Wang Y, Weed N, Wirthlin M, Wood T, Wynalda B, Yao Z, Zhou T, Ariza J, Dee N, Reding M, Ronellenfitch K, Mufti S, Sunkin SM, Smith KA, Esposito L, Waters J, Thyagarajan B, Yao S, Lein ES, Zeng H, Levi BP, Ngai J, Ting JT, Tasic B. Cell. 2025 May 16:S0092-8674(25)00513-6. doi: 10.1016/j.cell.2025.05.002. PubMed 40403729.
Backbone
  Vector backbone: rAAV
  Vector type: AAV
Growth in bacteria
  Bacterial resistance: Ampicillin, 100 μg/mL
  Growth temperature: 30°C
  Growth strain: NEB Stable
  Copy number: Unknown
Gene/Insert
  Gene/Insert name: iCre(R297T)
  Mutation: R297T
  Promoter: minBG
  Cloning method: Unknown
  Sequencing primers: 5′ n/a
Terms and licenses: Academic/Nonprofit Terms; Industry Terms: Not Available to Industry
How to cite: AiP14909 - pAAV-ExE0582m-minBG-iCre(R297T)-BGHpA was a gift from Jonathan Ting (Addgene plasmid # 234632 ; http://n2t.net/addgene:234632 ; RRID:Addgene_234632)
