[The description below was written by a language model from this plasmid's Addgene catalogue record and pLannotate feature annotations shown in this document.]
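Description:
AiP14909 - pAAV-ExE0582m-minBG-iCre(R297T)-BGHpA is a recombinant AAV transfer plasmid of about 4.9 kb, built to package an enhancer-driven Cre recombinase cassette into AAV particles for delivery to brain cells. The expression unit lies between AAV2 inverted terminal repeats, the cis elements needed for replication and encapsidation of the vector genome. The annotation finds a full ITR downstream of the cassette but only short ITR fragments at the upstream end, which may reflect how hard these structured repeats are to sequence and annotate rather than a real truncation. Outside the ITRs, the bacterial backbone carries a high-copy ColE1/pUC-type origin, an ampicillin resistance gene with its own promoter, an f1 phage origin, and small remnants of the pBR322 bom and rop regions.

The payload places the enhancer ExE0582m upstream of minBG, listed in the record as the promoter, followed by the iCre coding sequence and a bovine growth hormone polyadenylation signal. Neither the enhancer nor the minimal promoter was picked up in the feature table, but they presumably occupy the unannotated stretch between the left ITR and the Cre open reading frame. In this design the minimal promoter is expected to have little activity alone, so expression depends on the enhancer, which is intended to restrict it to specific brain cell populations; the record does not say which populations. The Cre carries an R297T substitution, whose functional consequence is not explained in the record. Cre catalyses recombination between loxP sites, so the virus would typically be combined with floxed or Cre-dependent reporter alleles or vectors to gain genetic access to the enhancer-defined cells. It belongs to a larger collection of enhancer AAVs for targeting cortical cell types.
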