Features (pLannotate 1.2.2; 12 found; start..end, strand, type, name):
     12..39      +  repeat_region  AAV2 ITR (fragment): inverted terminal repeat of adeno-associated virus serotype 2 inverted
     68..95      +  repeat_region  AAV2 ITR (fragment): inverted terminal repeat of adeno-associated virus serotype 2 inverted
    865..1890    +  CDS            cre: RECR_BPP1 - Experimental evidence at protein level: Swiss-Prot protein existence level 1. Catalyzes site-specific recombination between two 34-base- pair LOXP sites. Its role is to maintain the phage genome as a monomeric unit-copy plasmid in the lysogenic state. From Escherichia phage P1 (Bacteriophage P1).
   1930..2041    +  polyA_signal   bGH poly(A) signal: bovine growth hormone polyadenylation signal
   2159..2299    +  repeat_region  AAV2 ITR: inverted terminal repeat of adeno-associated virus serotype 2 inverted
   2304..2355    -  misc_feature   bom (fragment): basis of mobility region from pBR322
   2374..2829    +  rep_origin     f1 ori (sequence partly withheld): f1 bacteriophage origin of replication; arrow indicates direction of (+) strand synthesis
   2830..2879    -  misc_feature   bom (fragment): basis of mobility region from pBR322
   2981..3016    -  CDS            rop (fragment): Rop protein, which maintains plasmids at low copy number; rop
   3111..3215    +  promoter       AmpR promoter: bla
   3216..4076    +  CDS            AmpR: β-lactamase; bla; confers resistance to ampicillin, carbenicillin, and related antibiotics
   4247..4835    +  rep_origin     ori: high-copy-number ColE1/pMB1/pBR322/pUC origin of replication
>Addgene plasmid #234632 | AiP14909 - pAAV-ExE0582m-minBG-iCre(R297T)-BGHpA | addgene full sequence | sequence record 469799 | Addgene NGS Result
CCTGCAGGCAGCTGCGCGCTCGCTCGCTCACTGAGGCCGCCCGGGCGTCGGGCGACCTTTGGTCGCCCGG
CCTCAGTGAGCGAGCGAGCGCGCAGAGAGGGAGTGGCCAACTCCATCACTAGGGGTTCCTGCGGCCGCAC
GCGTTTGTCACTTTGTTACTCTACAGTGTTGCCTGGAGTTCGATACTTCATTACTCTATAGTGGGGTGAA
GAAGTTCACCTTCTTATTTTCATTTCCTTCCCTCAATGATTTCTTCAGAGCTAGCTCTTACCAGCTAGAA
ATTCTTCAAACGACACTCGTGCCTTCCTTCACACAGGTTGAACTATTTGTCTCTAATGCCCTAAAGTACT
GGTGTTCAATCTTCCAGGCACTTCCAATGATCTGAAATCTGACCTGCTTAGGTCAGCTGGCTCTGAGATT
ATGGTATTCTAGTCCTCAAACCAACCTGTTGGCTCGTTGGTTTTGTACCAAACACACTGACTTACATAGC
TCAAAATACCACTGGCCTTTTAAAAATGGCATATCACATTCCAGGGGAGGATCAAAACTGCTGGCTGGTG
ATATTTGTCAAGTCTCTCAAAGTTGCACTTTCCAGGATTTTCAATTCACTGAATTCTTAGACAGACATGT
TTATGTGAAAGAATTCTTTATATATTTTTTCTCCTCTTTGAGTGGGCAAATGAAAATCTTGACCTCTGGG
TTCCTTATTTTATTTGACTCTCTGTAGTATTTAAATCTTAAAATTTTCCTGAGCTCGGGCTGGGCATAAA
AGTCAGGGCAGAGCCATCTATTGCTTACATTTGCTTCTGGGATCCAGATCTTTCGAAGCTAGCCACCATG
GTGCCCAAGAAGAAGAGGAAAGTCTCCAACCTGCTGACTGTGCACCAAAACCTGCCTGCCCTCCCTGTGG
ATGCCACCTCTGATGAAGTCAGGAAGAACCTGATGGACATGTTCAGGGACAGGCAGGCCTTCTCTGAACA
CACCTGGAAGATGCTCCTGTCTGTGTGCAGATCCTGGGCTGCCTGGTGCAAGCTGAACAACAGGAAATGG
TTCCCTGCTGAACCTGAGGATGTGAGGGACTACCTCCTGTACCTGCAAGCCAGAGGCCTGGCTGTGAAGA
CCATCCAACAGCACCTGGGCCAGCTCAACATGCTGCACAGGAGATCTGGCCTGCCTCGCCCTTCTGACTC
CAATGCTGTGTCCCTGGTGATGAGGAGAATCAGAAAGGAGAATGTGGATGCTGGGGAGAGAGCCAAGCAG
GCCCTGGCCTTTGAACGCACTGACTTTGACCAAGTCAGATCCCTGATGGAGAACTCTGACAGATGCCAGG
ACATCAGGAACCTGGCCTTCCTGGGCATTGCCTACAACACCCTGCTGCGCATTGCCGAAATTGCCAGAAT
CAGAGTGAAGGACATCTCCCGCACCGATGGTGGGAGAATGCTGATCCACATTGGCAGGACCAAGACCCTG
GTGTCCACAGCTGGTGTGGAGAAGGCCCTGTCCCTGGGGGTTACCAAGCTGGTGGAGAGATGGATCTCTG
TGTCTGGTGTGGCTGATGACCCCAACAACTACCTGTTCTGCCGGGTCAGAAAGAATGGTGTGGCTGCCCC
TTCTGCCACCTCCCAACTGTCCACCCGGGCCCTGGAAGGGATCTTTGAGGCCACCCACCGCCTGATCTAT
GGTGCCAAGGATGACTCTGGGCAGAGATACCTGGCCTGGTCTGGCCACTCTGCCAGAGTGGGTGCTGCCA
CCGACATGGCCAGGGCTGGTGTGTCCATCCCTGAAATCATGCAGGCTGGTGGCTGGACCAATGTGAACAT
TGTGATGAACTACATCAGAAACCTGGACTCTGAGACTGGGGCCATGGTGAGGCTGCTCGAAGATGGGGAC
TGAGGCGCGCCGAATTCAAGCTTCTCGAGAGATCTTCGACTGTGCCTTCTAGTTGCCAGCCATCTGTTGT
TTGCCCCTCCCCCGTGCCTTCCTTGACCCTGGAAGGTGCCACTCCCACTGTCCTTTCCTAATAAAATGAG
GAAATTGCATCGCATTGTCTGAGTAGGTGTCATTCTATTCTGGGGGGTGGGGTGGGGCAGGACAGCAAGG
GGGAGGATTGGGAAGACAATAGCAGGCATGAGATCTCACGTGCGGACCGAGCGGCCGCAGGAACCCCTAG
TGATGGAGTTGGCCACTCCCTCTCTGCGCGCTCGCTCGCTCACTGAGGCCGGGCGACCAAAGGTCGCCCG
ACGCCCGGGCTTTGCCCGGGCGGCCTCAGTGAGCGAGCGAGCGCGCAGCTGCCTGCAGGGGCGCCTGATG
CGGTATTTTCTCCTTACGCATCTGTGCGGTATTTCACACCGCATA
[95 nt withheld, positions 2356-2450]
T
[46 nt withheld, positions 2452-2497]
C
[141 nt withheld, positions 2499-2639]
CCTTTGACGTTGGAGTCCACGTTCTTT
[37 nt withheld, positions 2667-2703]
ACTCTATCTCGGGCTATTCTTTTGATTTATAAGGGATTTTGCCGATTTCGGTCTATTGGTTAAAAAATGA
GCTGATTTAACAAAAATTTAACGCGAATTTTAACAAAATATTAACGTTTACAATTTTATGGTGCACTCTC
AGTACAATCTGCTCTGATGCCGCATAGTTAAGCCAGCCCCGACACCCGCCAACACCCGCTGACGCGCCCT
GACGGGCTTGTCTGCTCCCGGCATCCGCTTACAGACAAGCTGTGACCGTCTCCGGGAGCTGCATGTGTCA
GAGGTTTTCACCGTCATCACCGAAACGCGCGAGACGAAAGGGCCTCGTGATACGCCTATTTTTATAGGTT
AATGTCATGATAATAATGGTTTCTTAGACGTCAGGTGGCACTTTTCGGGGAAATGTGCGCGGAACCCCTA
TTTGTTTATTTTTCTAAATACATTCAAATATGTATCCGCTCATGAGACAATAACCCTGATAAATGCTTCA
ATAATATTGAAAAAGGAAGAGTATGAGTATTCAACATTTCCGTGTCGCCCTTATTCCCTTTTTTGCGGCA
TTTTGCCTTCCTGTTTTTGCTCACCCAGAAACGCTGGTGAAAGTAAAAGATGCTGAAGATCAGTTGGGTG
CACGAGTGGGTTACATCGAACTGGATCTCAACAGCGGTAAGATCCTTGAGAGTTTTCGCCCCGAAGAACG
TTTTCCAATGATGAGCACTTTTAAAGTTCTGCTATGTGGCGCGGTATTATCCCGTATTGACGCCGGGCAA
GAGCAACTCGGTCGCCGCATACACTATTCTCAGAATGACTTGGTTGAGTACTCACCAGTCACAGAAAAGC
ATCTTACGGATGGCATGACAGTAAGAGAATTATGCAGTGCTGCCATAACCATGAGTGATAACACTGCGGC
CAACTTACTTCTGACAACGATCGGAGGACCGAAGGAGCTAACCGCTTTTTTGCACAACATGGGGGATCAT
GTAACTCGCCTTGATCGTTGGGAACCGGAGCTGAATGAAGCCATACCAAACGACGAGCGTGACACCACGA
TGCCTGTAGCAATGGCAACAACGTTGCGCAAACTATTAACTGGCGAACTACTTACTCTAGCTTCCCGGCA
ACAATTAATAGACTGGATGGAGGCGGATAAAGTTGCAGGACCACTTCTGCGCTCGGCCCTTCCGGCTGGC
TGGTTTATTGCTGATAAATCTGGAGCCGGTGAGCGTGGGTCTCGCGGTATCATTGCAGCACTGGGGCCAG
ATGGTAAGCCCTCCCGTATCGTAGTTATCTACACGACGGGGAGTCAGGCAACTATGGATGAACGAAATAG
ACAGATCGCTGAGATAGGTGCCTCACTGATTAAGCATTGGTAACTGTCAGACCAAGTTTACTCATATATA
CTTTAGATTGATTTAAAACTTCATTTTTAATTTAAAAGGATCTAGGTGAAGATCCTTTTTGATAATCTCA
TGACCAAAATCCCTTAACGTGAGTTTTCGTTCCACTGAGCGTCAGACCCCGTAGAAAAGATCAAAGGATC
TTCTTGAGATCCTTTTTTTCTGCGCGTAATCTGCTGCTTGCAAACAAAAAAACCACCGCTACCAGCGGTG
GTTTGTTTGCCGGATCAAGAGCTACCAACTCTTTTTCCGAAGGTAACTGGCTTCAGCAGAGCGCAGATAC
CAAATACTGTTCTTCTAGTGTAGCCGTAGTTAGGCCACCACTTCAAGAACTCTGTAGCACCGCCTACATA
CCTCGCTCTGCTAATCCTGTTACCAGTGGCTGCTGCCAGTGGCGATAAGTCGTGTCTTACCGGGTTGGAC
TCAAGACGATAGTTACCGGATAAGGCGCAGCGGTCGGGCTGAACGGGGGGTTCGTGCACACAGCCCAGCT
TGGAGCGAACGACCTACACCGAACTGAGATACCTACAGCGTGAGCTATGAGAAAGCGCCACGCTTCCCGA
AGGGAGAAAGGCGGACAGGTATCCGGTAAGCGGCAGGGTCGGAACAGGAGAGCGCACGAGGGAGCTTCCA
GGGGGAAACGCCTGGTATCTTTATAGTCCTGTCGGGTTTCGCCACCTCTGACTTGAGCGTCGATTTTTGT
GATGCTCGTCAGGGGGGCGGAGCCTATGGAAAAACGCCAGCAACGCGGCCTTTTTACGGTTCCTGGCCTT
TTGCTGGCCTTTTGCTCACATGT
